>Addgene plasmid #244634 | CL20_mEGFP_FOidr_082 | addgene full sequence | sequence record 490724 | Addgene NGS Result
AAAAAAAATCTAACCTCAAGTCAAGGCTTTTCTATGGAATAAGGAATGGACAGCAGGGGGCTGTTTCATA
TACTGATGACCTCTTTATAGCCAACCTTTGTTCATGGCAGCCAGCATATGGGCATATGTTGCCAAACTCT
AAACCAAATACTCATTCTGATGTTTTAAATGATTTGCCCTCCCATATGTCCTTCCGAGTGAGAGACACAA
AAAATTCCAACACACTATTGCAATGAAAATAAATTTCCTTTATTAGCCAGAAGTCAGATGCTCAAGGGGC
TTCATGATGTCCCCATAATTTTTGGCAGAGGGAAAAAGATCTGCTAGCTCGAGCAGCTGAAGCTTTATTG
AGGCTTAAGCAGTGGGTTCCCTAGTTAGCCAGAGAGCTCCCAGGCTCAGATCTGGTCTAACCAGAGAGAC
CCAGTACAGGCAAAAAGCAGATCTTGTCTTCTTTGGGAGTGAATTAGCCCTTCCAGTCCCCCCTTTTCTT
TTAAAAAGTGGCTAAGATCTACAGCTGCCTTGTAAGTCATTGGTCTTAAAGGTACCGTAATCTTATCTAG
AACCGGTTCATGCATAGATTCGAAGGGTACCGCCACTATCGGGACGGCCGTCACTGCTGCGGAACTCTTG
CATACGCTTTTCCAGTTTTTGTTGCCGACGACGTTTCATGACCACCTCCGGGTTGCTGATGGTACGGGTA
AAGCTGGTCTCCGGCATATCTTTGTACACTTCCGCCGCCAGCCGACTGTTTTCGACGTCCTCACCCTGAA
ATGGACGGTCGTCCTTGTCGGACGCCTGCCTAAGCGCTTCTTTTTCGCGCTTCTTCTTTTCCTTTTTTTC
CTTTTTGCTCAAGGTACGCTTGAAATTCTGAATAACGCCTTCCTTCTCTTGCTTCTCAGGGCCGTTGGAC
TGCGCTTTTTTCGGCGGAATGGCATCGTTCTCGTTCTTCAGAACAAAACGACCCCGGGAAGCGGCCGCAC
TTCCCCCGGAGCCTCCGCTTCCGCCCTTGTACAGCTCGTCCATGCCGAGAGTGATCCCGGCGGCGGTCAC
GAACTCCAGCAGGACCATGTGATCGCGCTTCTCGTTGGGGTCTTTGCTCAGCTTGGACTGGGTGCTCAGG
TAGTGGTTGTCGGGCAGCAGCACGGGGCCGTCGCCGATGGGGGTGTTCTGCTGGTAGTGGTCGGCGAGCT
GCACGCTGCCGTCCTCGATGTTGTGGCGGATCTTGAAGTTCACCTTGATGCCGTTCTTCTGCTTGTCGGC
CATGATATAGACGTTGTGGCTGTTGTAGTTGTACTCCAGCTTGTGCCCCAGGATGTTGCCGTCCTCCTTG
AAGTCGATGCCCTTCAGCTCGATGCGGTTCACCAGGGTGTCGCCCTCGAACTTCACCTCGGCGCGGGTCT
TGTAGTTGCCGTCGTCCTTGAAGAAGATGGTGCGCTCCTGGACGTAGCCTTCGGGCATGGCGGACTTGAA
GAAGTCGTGCTGCTTCATGTGGTCGGGGTAGCGGCTGAAGCACTGCACGCCGTAGGTCAGGGTGGTCACG
AGGGTGGGCCAGGGCACGGGCAGCTTGCCGGTGGTGCAGATGAACTTCAGGGTCAGCTTGCCGTAGGTGG
CATCGCCCTCGCCCTCGCCGGACACGCTGAACTTGTGGCCGTTTACGTCGCCGTCCAGCTCGACCAGGAT
GGGCACCACCCCGGTGAACAGCTCCTCGCCCTTGCTCACCATGGTGGCGACCGGTGGATCCCGGGCCCGC
GGTACCGTCGACTGCAGAATTCGGTTCACTAAACGAGCCCGGTTCACTAAACGAGCTCTGCTTATATAGA
CCTCCCACCGTACACGCCTACCGCCCATTTGCGTCAATGGGGCGGAGTTGTTACGACATTTTGGAAAGTC
CCGTTGATTTTGGTGCCAAAACAAACTCCCATTGACGTCAATGGGGTGGAGACTTGGAAATCCCCGTGAG
TCAAACCGCTATCCACGCCCATTGATGTACTGCCAAAACCGCATCACCATGGTAATAGCGATGACTAATA
CGTAGATGTACTGCCAAGTAGGAAAGTCCCATAAGGTCATGTACTGGGCATAATGCCAGGCGGGCCATTT
ACCGTCATTGACGTCAATAGGGGGCGTACTTGGCATATGATACACTTGATGTACTGCCAAGTGGGCAGTT
TACCGTAAATACTCCACCCATTGACGTCAATGGAAAGTCCCTATTGGCGTTACTATGGGAACATACGTCA
TTATTGACGTCAATGGGCGGGGGTCGTTGGGCGGTCAGCCAGGCGGGCCATTTACCGTAAGTTATGTAAC
GCGGAACTCCATATATGGGCTATGAACTAATGACCCCGTAATTGATTACTATTAATAACTAGCACGCGTT
CGAAGCTTGAGCTCGGTCCCCTCGGGGTTGGGAGGTGGGTCTGAAACGATAATGGTGAATATCCCTGCCT
AACTCTATTCACTATAGAAAGTACAGCAAAAACTATTCTTAAACCTACCAAGCCTCCTACTATCATTATG
AATAATTTTATATACCACAGCCAATTTGTTATGTTAAACCAATTCCACAAACTTGCCCATTTATCTAATT
CCAATAATTCTTGTTCATTCTTTTCTTGCTGGTTTTGCGATTCTTCAATTAAGGAGTGTATTAAGCTTGT
GTAATTGTTAATTTCTCTGTCCCACTCCATCCAGGTCGTGTGATTCCAAATCTGTTCCAGAGATTTATTA
CTCCAACTAGCATTCCAAGGCACAGCAGTGGTGCAAATGAGTTTTCCAGAGCAACCCCAAATCCCCAGGA
GCTGTTGATCCTTTAGGTATCTTTCCACAGCCAGGATTCTTGCCTGGAGCTGCTTGATGCCCCAGACTGT
GAGTTGCAACAGATGCTGTTGCGCCTCAATAGCCCTCAGCAAATTGTTCTGCTGCTGCACTATACCAGAC
AATAATTGTCTGGCCTGTACCGTCAGCGTCATTGACGCTGCGCCCATAGTGCTTCCTGCTGCTCCCAAGA
ACCCAAGGAACAAAGCTCCTATTCCCACTGCTCTTTTTTCTCTCTGCACCACTCTTCTCTTTGCCTTGGT
GGGTGCTACTCCTAATGGTTCAATTTTTACTACTTTATATTTATATAATTCACTTCTCCAATTGTCCCTC
ATATCTCCTCCTTATGGTGTTTTACTAAACTTTTCCATGTTCTAATCCTCATCCTGTCTACTTGCCACAC
AATCATCACCTGCCATCTGTTTTCCATAATCCCTAATGATCTTTGCTTTTCTTCTTGGCACTACTTTTAT
GTCACTATTATCTTGTATTACTACTGCCCCTTCACCTTTCCAGAGGAGCTTTGCTGGTCCTTTCCAAAGT
GGATTTCTGCTGTCCCTGTAATAAACCCGAAAATTTTGAATTTTTGTAATTTGTTTTTGTAATTCTTTAG
TTTGTATGTCTGTTGCTATTATGTCTACTATTCTTTCCCCTGCACTGTACCCCCCAATCCCCCCTTTTCT
TTTAAAATTGTGGATGAATACTGCCATTTGTACTGCTGTCTTAAGATGTTCAGCCTGATCTCTTACCTGT
CCTATAATTTTCTTTAATTCTTTATTCATAGATTCTACTACTCCTTGACTTTGGGGATTGTAGGGAATTT
CCAGGTCTGAAGATCCTGCTGCTTGCTGTGCTTTTTTCTTACTTTTGTTTTGCTCTTCCTCTATCTTGTC
TAAAGCTTCCTTGGTGTCTTTTATCTCTATCCTTTGATGCACACAATAGAGGGTTGCTACTGTATTATAT
AATGATCTAAGTTCTTCTGATCCTGTCTGAAGGGATGGTTGTAGCTGTCCCAGTATTTGTCTACAGCCTT
CTGATGTTTCTAACAGGCCAGTATTAACTGCGAATCGTTCTAGCTCCCTGCTTGCCCATACTATATGTTT
TAATTTATATTTTTTCTTTCCCCCTGGCCTTAACCGAATTTTTTCCCATCGCGATCTAATTCTCCCCCGC
TTAATACTGACGCTCTCGCACCCATCTCTCTCCTTCTAGCCTCCGCTAGTCAAAATTTTTGGCGTACTCA
CCAGTCGCCGCCCCTCGCCTCTTGCCGTGCGCGCTTCAGCAAGCCGAGTCCTGCGTCGAGAGAGCTCCTC
TGGTTTCCCTTTCGCTTTCAAGTCCCTGTTCGGGCGCCACTGCTAGAGATTTTCCACACTGACTAAAAGG
GTCTGAGGGATCTCTAGTTACCAGAGTCACACAACAGACGGGCACACACTACTTGAAGCACTCAAGGCAA
GCTTTATTGAGGCTTAAGCAGTGGGTTCCCTAGTTAGCCAGAGAGCTCCCAGGCTCAGATCTGGTCTAAC
CAGAGAGACCCAGTACAGGCAAAAAGCAGCTGCTTATATGCAGGATCTGAGGGCTCGCCACTCCCCAGTC
CCGCCCAGGCCACGCCTCCCATGGTAATAGCGATGACTAATACGTAGATGTACTGCCAAGTAGGAAAGTC
CCATAAGGTCATGTACTGGGCATAATGCCAGGCGGGCCATTTACCGTCATTGACGTCAATAGGGGGCGTA
CTTGGCATATGATACACTTGATGTACTGCCAAGTGGGCAGTTTACCGTAAATACTCCACCCATTGACGTC
AATGGAAAGTCCCTATTGGCGTTACTATGGGAACATACGTCATTATTGACGTCAATGGGCGGGGGTCGTT
GGGCGGTCAGCCAGGCGGGCCATTTACCGTAAGTTATGTAACGCGGAACTCCATATATGGGCTATGAACT
AATGACCCCGTAATTGATTACTATTAATAACTAGTCAATAATCAATGTCGACCCAGGTGGCACTTTTCGG
GGAAATGTGCGCGGAACCCCTATTTGTTTATTTTTCTAAATACATTCAAATATGTATCCGCTCATGAGAC
AATAACCCTGATAAATGCTTCAATAATATTGAAAAAGGAAGAGTATGAGTATTCAACATTTCCGTGTCGC
CCTTATTCCCTTTTTTGCGGCATTTTGCCTTCCTGTTTTTGCTCACCCAGAAACGCTGGTGAAAGTAAAA
GATGCTGAAGATCAGTTGGGTGCACGAGTGGGTTACATCGAACTGGATCTCAACAGCGGTAAGATCCTTG
AGAGTTTTCGCCCCGAAGAACGTTTTCCAATGATGAGCACTTTTAAAGTTCTGCTATGTGGCGCGGTATT
ATCCCGTATTGACGCCGGGCAAGAGCAACTCGGTCGCCGCATACACTATTCTCAGAATGACTTGGTTGAG
TACTCACCAGTCACAGAAAAGCATCTTACGGATGGCATGACAGTAAGAGAATTATGCAGTGCTGCCATAA
CCATGAGTGATAACACTGCGGCCAACTTACTTCTGACAACGATCGGAGGACCGAAGGAGCTAACCGCTTT
TTTGCACAACATGGGGGATCATGTAACTCGCCTTGATCGTTGGGAACCGGAGCTGAATGAAGCCATACCA
AACGACGAGCGTGACACCACGATGCCTGTAGCAATGGCAACAACGTTGCGCAAACTATTAACTGGCGAAC
TACTTACTCTAGCTTCCCGGCAACAATTAATAGACTGGATGGAGGCGGATAAAGTTGCAGGACCACTTCT
GCGCTCGGCCCTTCCGGCTGGCTGGTTTATTGCTGATAAATCTGGAGCCGGTGAGCGTGGGTCTCGCGGT
ATCATTGCAGCACTGGGGCCAGATGGTAAGCCCTCCCGTATCGTAGTTATCTACACGACGGGGAGTCAGG
CAACTATGGATGAACGAAATAGACAGATCGCTGAGATAGGTGCCTCACTGATTAAGCATTGGTAACTGTC
AGACCAAGTTTACTCATATATACTTTAGATTGATTTAAAACTTCATTTTTAATTTAAAAGGATCTAGGTG
AAGATCCTTTTTGATAATCTCATGACCAAAATCCCTTAACGTGAGTTTTCGTTCCACTGAGCGTCAGACC
CCGTAGAAAAGATCAAAGGATCTTCTTGAGATCCTTTTTTTCTGCGCGTAATCTGCTGCTTGCAAACAAA
AAAACCACCGCTACCAGCGGTGGTTTGTTTGCCGGATCAAGAGCTACCAACTCTTTTTCCGAAGGTAACT
GGCTTCAGCAGAGCGCAGATACCAAATACTGTTCTTCTAGTGTAGCCGTAGTTAGGCCACCACTTCAAGA
ACTCTGTAGCACCGCCTACATACCTCGCTCTGCTAATCCTGTTACCAGTGGCTGCTGCCAGTGGCGATAA
GTCGTGTCTTACCGGGTTGGACTCAAGACGATAGTTACCGGATAAGGCGCAGCGGTCGGGCTGAACGGGG
GGTTCGTGCACACAGCCCAGCTTGGAGCGAACGACCTACACCGAACTGAGATACCTACAGCGTGAGCTAT
GAGAAAGCGCCACGCTTCCCGAAGGGAGAAAGGCGGACAGGTATCCGGTAAGCGGCAGGGTCGGAACAGG
AGAGCGCACGAGGGAGCTTCCAGGGGGAAACGCCTGGTATCTTTATAGTCCTGTCGGGTTTCGCCACCTC
TGACTTGAGCGTCGATTTTTGTGATGCTCGTCAGGGGGGCGGAGCCTATGGAAAAACGCCAGCAACGCGG
CCTTTTTACGGTTCCTGGCCTTTTGCTGGCCTTTTGCTCACATGTTCTTTCCTGCGTTATCCCCTGATTC
TGTGGATAACCGTATTACCGCCTTTGAGTGAGCTGATACCGCTCGCCGCAGCCGAACGACCGAGCGCAGC
GAGTCAGTGAGCGAGGAAGCGGAAGAGCGCCCAATACGCAAACCGCCTCTCCCCGCGCGTTGGCCGATTC
ATTAATGCAGCGGATCCAGACATGATAAGATACATTGATGAGTTTGGACAAACCACAACTAGAATGCAGT
GAAAAAAATGCTTTATTTGTGAAATTTGTGATGCTATTGCTTTATTTGTAACCATTATAAGCTGCAATAA
ACAAGTTAGCTTTTTGCAAAAGCCTAGGCCTCCAAAAAAGCCTCCTCACTACTTCTGGAATAGCTCAGAG
GCCGAGGCGGCCTCGGCCTCTGCATAAATAAAAAAAATTAGTCAGCCATGGGGCGGAGAATGGGCGGAAC
TGGGCGGAGTTAGGGGCGGGATGGGCGGAGTTAGGGGCGGGACTATGGTTGCTGACTAATTGAGATGCGG
ATCCGCTGGCACGACAGGTTTCCCGACTGGAAAGCGGGCAGTGAGCGCAACGCAATTAATGTGAGTTAGC
TCACTCATTAGGCACCCCAGGCTTTACACTTTATGCTTCCGGCTCGTATGTTGTGTGGAATTGTGAGCGG
ATAACAATTTCACACAGGAAACAGCTATGACCATGATTACGCCAAGCTTGGGCTGCAGGTCGAGGGATCT
CCATAAGAGAAGAGGGACAGCTATGACTGGGAGTAGTCAGGAGAGGAGGAAAAATCTGGCTAGTAAAACA
TGTAAGGAAAATTTTAGGGATGTTAAAGAAAAAAATAACACAAAACAAAATAT
Features (pLannotate 1.2.2; 29 found; start..end, strand, type, name):
    199..254     -  polyA_signal   β-globin poly(A) signal: rabbit β-globin polyadenylation signal (Gil and Proudfoot, 1987)
    340..475     -  LTR            3' LTR (ΔU3) (fragment): self-inactivating 3' long terminal repeat (LTR) from HIV-1
    477..545     -  CDS            nef (fragment): NEF_HV1Z2 - Experimental evidence at protein level: Swiss-Prot protein existence level 1. Extracellular Nef protein targets CD4(+) T-lymphocytes for apoptosis by interacting with CXCR4 surface receptors. From Human immunodeficiency virus type 1 group M subtype D (isolate Z2/CDC-Z34) (HIV-1).
    571..963     -  CDS            AFDN (fragment): AFAD_HUMAN - Also known as AF6, MLLT4. Experimental evidence at protein level: Swiss-Prot protein existence level 1. Belongs to an adhesion system, probably together with the E- cadherin-catenin system, which plays a role in the organization of homotypic, interneuronal and heterotypic cell-cell adherens junctions (AJs) (By similarity). Nectin- and actin-filament-binding protein that connects nectin to the actin cytoskeleton (PubMed:11024295). May play a key role in the organization of epithelial structures of the embryonic ectoderm (By similarity). Essential for the organization of adherens ju
   1006..1722    -  CDS            mEGFP: mEGFP is a basic (constitutively fluorescent) green fluorescent protein published in 2002, derived from Aequorea victoria. It has moderate acid sensitivity.
   1736..1773    -  misc_feature   MCS (fragment): multiple cloning site
   1772..1788    -  promoter       tight TRE promoter (fragment): Tet-responsive promoter PTight, consisting of seven tet operator sequences followed by the minimal CMV promoter
   1804..2007    -  promoter       CMV promoter: human cytomegalovirus (CMV) immediate early promoter
   2008..2311    -  enhancer       CMV enhancer: human cytomegalovirus immediate early enhancer
   2379..2395    -  misc_feature   MCS (fragment): multiple cloning site
   2395..2420    -  CDS            Rev (fragment): human immunodeficiency virus 1 (HIV-1) Rev protein; rev; enhances nuclear export of unspliced and incompletely spliced viral mRNAs
   2797..3030    -  misc_feature   RRE: The Rev response element (RRE) of HIV-1 allows for Rev-dependent mRNA export from the nucleus to the cytoplasm.
   3164..3247    -  CDS            vif (fragment): VIF_HV1BR - Experimental evidence at protein level: Swiss-Prot protein existence level 1. Counteracts the innate antiviral activity of host APOBEC3F and APOBEC3G. Forms a complex with host APOBEC3F and APOBEC3G thus preventing the entry of these lethally hypermutating enzymes into progeny virions. Recruits an active E3 ubiquitin ligase complex composed of elongin BC, CUL5, and RBX2 to induce polyubiquitination of APOBEC3G and APOBEC3F. In turn, they are directed to the 26S proteasome for degradation. Vif interaction with APOBEC3G also blocks its cytidine deaminase activity in a proteasome-inde
   3390..3507    -  misc_feature   cPPT/CTS: central polypurine tract and central termination sequence of HIV-1
   3656..4015    -  CDS            HIV-1 gag (fragment): gag protein from human immunodeficiency virus 1; gag
   3999..4124    -  misc_feature   HIV-1 Ψ: packaging signal of human immunodeficiency virus type 1
   4171..4428    -  LTR            5' LTR (truncated): truncated 5' long terminal repeat (LTR) from HIV-1
   4430..4809    -  enhancer       CMV enhancer: human cytomegalovirus immediate early enhancer
   4840..4944    +  promoter       AmpR promoter: bla
   4945..5805    +  CDS            AmpR: β-lactamase; bla; confers resistance to ampicillin, carbenicillin, and related antibiotics
   5976..6564    +  rep_origin     ori: high-copy-number ColE1/pMB1/pBR322/pUC origin of replication
   6747..6801    +  CDS            lacI (fragment): lac repressor; lacI; The lac repressor binds to the lac operator to inhibit transcription in E. coli. This inhibition can be relieved by adding lactose or isopropyl-β-D-thiogalactopyranoside (IPTG).
   6803..6937    -  polyA_signal   SV40 poly(A) signal: SV40 polyadenylation signal
   6957..7092    -  rep_origin     SV40 ori: SV40 origin of replication
   7116..7138    -  promoter       SV40 promoter (fragment): SV40 enhancer and early promoter
   7145..7184    +  CDS            lacI (fragment): lac repressor; lacI; The lac repressor binds to the lac operator to inhibit transcription in E. coli. This inhibition can be relieved by adding lactose or isopropyl-β-D-thiogalactopyranoside (IPTG).
   7197..7218    +  protein_bind   CAP binding site: CAP binding activates transcription in the presence of cAMP. E. coli catabolite activator protein
   7233..7263    +  promoter       lac promoter: promoter for the E. coli lac operon
   7271..7287    +  protein_bind   lac operator: The lac repressor binds to the lac operator to inhibit transcription in E. coli. This inhibition can be relieved by adding lactose or isopropyl-β-D-thiogalactopyranoside (IPTG). lac repressor encoded by lacI
