[The description below was written by a language model from this plasmid's Addgene catalogue record and pLannotate feature annotations shown in this document.]
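Description:
CL20_mEGFP_FOidr_082 is a mammalian expression plasmid built on the CL20 backbone, which the feature table shows to be an HIV-1-derived, self-inactivating lentiviral transfer vector, although the catalogue lists it simply as a mammalian expression vector. It is propagated in E. coli through a high-copy ColE1/pUC-type origin with ampicillin selection (AmpR). The recombination-reducing NEB Stable strain is recorded for growth, consistent with the repeated LTR sequences. The viral portion begins with a CMV enhancer fused to a truncated 5' LTR, which would drive Tat-independent transcription of the genomic RNA in packaging cells. This is followed by the Ψ packaging signal with a partial gag fragment, the cPPT/CTS element, the Rev response element for Rev-dependent nuclear export, and a ΔU3 3' LTR backed by a rabbit β-globin polyadenylation signal. No mammalian selection marker is annotated. An SV40 origin and poly(A) signal, plus lac promoter/operator remnants, lie in the plasmid backbone.

The payload is an internal CMV enhancer/promoter cassette expressing monomeric EGFP fused to the N-terminus of FOidr_082, an unmutated intrinsically disordered region taken from the human oncogenic fusion protein KMT2A_AFDN. The depositor's comment suggests it spans residues 1495–1625 of the fusion. The insert of roughly 390 bp is annotated as an AFDN (AF6/MLLT4) fragment, indicating that this segment derives from the AFDN partner. A short hit annotated as a tight TRE promoter fragment probably reflects shared minimal CMV sequence rather than a Tet-responsive element. The construct is intended to express the fluorescently tagged IDR in mammalian cells so that its localization and behaviour can be imaged. The associated study concerns protein condensate formation and its links to RNA biology.
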