Addgene plasmid #244634: CL20_mEGFP_FOidr_082
Purpose: Express mEGFP-tagged intrinsically disordered protein (IDR), FOidr_082, derived from human fusion protein KMT2A_AFDN
Depositing lab: Richard Kriwacki. Depositing organization: St. Jude Children's Research Hospital. Publication: Proteome-wide computational analyses reveal links between protein condensate formation and RNA biology. Maiti S, Tripathi S, Baggett DW, Phillips AH, Park CG, Wang J, Wahiduzzaman, Freyaldenhoven WT, Kinger S, Pioso BJ, Bollinger JC, Somjee R, Lang B, Babu MM, Kriwacki RW. Sci Adv. 2025 Dec 5;11(49):eady1420. doi: 10.1126/sciadv.ady1420. Epub 2025 Dec 3. PubMed 41337585.
Backbone
  Vector backbone: CL20
  Vector type: Mammalian Expression
Growth in bacteria
  Bacterial resistance: Ampicillin, 100 μg/mL
  Growth temperature: 37°C
  Growth strain: NEB Stable
  Copy number: High Copy
Gene/Insert
  Gene/Insert name: FOidr_082
  Species: H. sapiens (human)
  Mutation: Unmutated
  Tag / fusion protein: monomeric EGFP (N terminal on insert)
  Cloning method: Restriction Enzyme; 5′ cloning site Unknown (unknown if destroyed)
Terms and licenses: Academic/Nonprofit Terms; Industry Terms: Not Available to Industry
Depositor comments: KMT2A_AFDN_1495_1625
How to cite: CL20_mEGFP_FOidr_082 was a gift from Richard Kriwacki (Addgene plasmid # 244634 ; http://n2t.net/addgene:244634 ; RRID:Addgene_244634)
